>Addgene plasmid #62084 | pMuLE ENTR MCS L1-R5 | depositor full sequence | sequence record 101373 | Full Sequence
CTTTCCTGCGTTATCCCCTGATTCTGTGGATAACCGTATTACCGCCTTTGAGTGAGCTGATACCGCTCGC
CGCAGCCGAACGACCGAGCGCAGCGAGTCAGTGAGCGAGGAAGCGGAAGAGCGCCCAATACGCAAACCGC
CTCTCCCCGCGCGTTGGCCGATTCATTAATGCAGCTGGCACGACAGGTTTCCCGACTGGAAAGCGGGCAG
TGAGCGCAACGCAATTAATACGCGTACCGCTAGCCAGGAAGAGTTTGTAGAAACGCAAAAAGGCCATCCG
TCAGGATGGCCTTCTGCTTAGTTTGATGCCTGGCAGTTTATGGCGGGCGTCCTGCCCGCCACCCTCCGGG
CCGTTGCTTCACAACGTTCAAATCCGCTCCCGGCGGATTTGTCCTACTCAGGAGAGCGTTCACCGACAAA
CAACAGATAAAACGAAAGGCCCAGTCTTCCGACTGAGCCTTTCGTTTTATTTGATGCCTGGCAGTTCCCT
ACTCTCGCGTTAACGCTAGCATGGATGTTTTCCCAGTCACGACGTTGTAAAACGACGGCCAGTCTTAAGC
TCGGGCCCCAAATAATGATTTTATTTTGACTGATAGTGACCTGTTCGTTGCAACAAATTGATGAGCAATG
CTTTTTTATAATGCCAACTTTGTACAAAAAAGCAGGCTGGAGACCCAAGCTTGGTACCGAGCTCGGATCC
ACTAGTAACGGCCGCCAGTGTGCTGGAATTCTGCAGATATCCATCACACTGGCGGCCGCTCGAGCATGCA
TCTAGAGGACAACTTTGTATACAAAAGTTGAACGAGAAACGTAAAATGATATAAATATCAATATATTAAA
TTAGATTTTGCATAAAAAACAGACTACATAATACTGTAAAACACAACATATCCAGTCACTATGAATCAAC
TACTTAGATGGTATTAGTGACCTGTACTGCAGGGCGGCCGCGATATCCCCTATAGTGAGTCGTATTACAT
GGTCATAGCTGTTTCCTGGCAGCTCTGGCCCGTGTCTCAAAATCTCTGATGTTACATTGCACAAGATAAA
AATATATCATCATGAACAATAAAACTGTCTGCTTACATAAACAGTAATACAAGGGGTGTTATGAGCCATA
TTCAACGGGAAACGTCGAGGCCGCGATTAAATTCCAACATGGATGCTGATTTATATGGGTATAAATGGGC
TCGCGATAATGTCGGGCAATCAGGTGCGACAATCTATCGCTTGTATGGGAAGCCCGATGCGCCAGAGTTG
TTTCTGAAACATGGCAAAGGTAGCGTTGCCAATGATGTTACAGATGAGATGGTCAGACTAAACTGGCTGA
CGGAATTTATGCCTCTTCCGACCATCAAGCATTTTATCCGTACTCCTGATGATGCATGGTTACTCACCAC
TGCGATCCCCGGAAAAACAGCATTCCAGGTATTAGAAGAATATCCTGATTCAGGTGAAAATATTGTTGAT
GCGCTGGCAGTGTTCCTGCGCCGGTTGCATTCGATTCCTGTTTGTAATTGTCCTTTTAACAGCGATCGCG
TATTTCGTCTCGCTCAGGCGCAATCACGAATGAATAACGGTTTGGTTGATGCGAGTGATTTTGATGACGA
GCGTAATGGCTGGCCTGTTGAACAAGTCTGGAAAGAAATGCATAAACTTTTGCCATTCTCACCGGATTCA
GTCGTCACTCATGGTGATTTCTCACTTGATAACCTTATTTTTGACGAGGGGAAATTAATAGGTTGTATTG
ATGTTGGACGAGTCGGAATCGCAGACCGATACCAGGATCTTGCCATCCTATGGAACTGCCTCGGTGAGTT
TTCTCCTTCATTACAGAAACGGCTTTTTCAAAAATATGGTATTGATAATCCTGATATGAATAAATTGCAG
TTTCATTTGATGCTCGATGAGTTTTTCTAATCAGAATTGGTTAATTGGTTGTAACACTGGCAGAGCATTA
CGCTGACTTGACGGGACGGCGCAAGCTCATGACCAAAATCCCTTAACGTGAGTTACGCGTCGTTCCACTG
AGCGTCAGACCCCGTAGAAAAGATCAAAGGATCTTCTTGAGATCCTTTTTTTCTGCGCGTAATCTGCTGC
TTGCAAACAAAAAAACCACCGCTACCAGCGGTGGTTTGTTTGCCGGATCAAGAGCTACCAACTCTTTTTC
CGAAGGTAACTGGCTTCAGCAGAGCGCAGATACCAAATACTGTTCTTCTAGTGTAGCCGTAGTTAGGCCA
CCACTTCAAGAACTCTGTAGCACCGCCTACATACCTCGCTCTGCTAATCCTGTTACCAGTGGCTGCTGCC
AGTGGCGATAAGTCGTGTCTTACCGGGTTGGACTCAAGACGATAGTTACCGGATAAGGCGCAGCGGTCGG
GCTGAACGGGGGGTTCGTGCACACAGCCCAGCTTGGAGCGAACGACCTACACCGAACTGAGATACCTACA
GCGTGAGCTATGAGAAAGCGCCACGCTTCCCGAAGGGAGAAAGGCGGACAGGTATCCGGTAAGCGGCAGG
GTCGGAACAGGAGAGCGCACGAGGGAGCTTCCAGGGGGAAACGCCTGGTATCTTTATAGTCCTGTCGGGT
TTCGCCACCTCTGACTTGAGCGTCGATTTTTGTGATGCTCGTCAGGGGGGCGGAGCCTATGGAAAAACGC
CAGCAACGCGGCCTTTTTACGGTTCCTGGCCTTTTGCTGGCCTTTTGCTCACATGTT
Features (pLannotate 1.2.2; 9 found; start..end, strand, type, name):
    121..213     +  CDS            lacI (fragment): lac repressor; lacI; The lac repressor binds to the lac operator to inhibit transcription in E. coli. This inhibition can be relieved by adding lactose or isopropyl-β-D-thiogalactopyranoside (IPTG).
    268..295     -  terminator     rrnB T2 terminator: transcription terminator T2 from the E. coli rrnB gene
    427..470     +  terminator     rrnB T1 terminator: Escherichia coli rrnB; transcription terminator T1 from the E. coli rrnB gene
    517..553     -  CDS            lacZα (fragment): LacZα fragment of β-galactosidase; lacZ fragment
    569..668     +  protein_bind   attL1: mutant version of attL; recombination site for the Gateway® LR reaction LR Clonase™
    780..903     +  protein_bind   attR5: mutant version of attR; recombination site for the Gateway® LR reaction LR Clonase™
    959..977     -  promoter       T7 promoter: promoter for bacteriophage T7 RNA polymerase
   1111..1920    +  CDS            KanR: aminoglycoside phosphotransferase; aph(3')-Ia; confers resistance to kanamycin in bacteria or G418 (Geneticin®) in eukaryotes
   2067..2655    +  rep_origin     ori: high-copy-number ColE1/pMB1/pBR322/pUC origin of replication
