[The description below was written by a language model from this plasmid's Addgene catalogue record and pLannotate feature annotations shown in this document.]
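Description:
pMuLE ENTR MCS L1-R5 is an empty Gateway entry vector from the MuLE (Multiple Lentiviral Expression) system, a modular toolkit for assembling several genetic elements into a single lentiviral vector by MultiSite Gateway recombination. It is a small plasmid of about 2.7 kb. It is propagated in E. coli at high copy number from a ColE1/pUC-type origin and selected with kanamycin through an aminoglycoside phosphotransferase (KanR) gene. The record does not name a parental backbone. The annotated layout does resemble a standard pENTR/pDONR-derived entry clone: rrnB T1 and T2 transcription terminators lie upstream of the recombination cassette, where they shield the insert region from read-through transcription in bacteria. A T7 promoter sits downstream of the cassette on the opposite strand. Short lacI and lacZα fragments are also annotated, and these appear to be non-functional remnants of vector construction.

The functional core is an attL1 site and an attR5 site separated by roughly 110 bp, which corresponds to the multiple cloning site described in the catalogue entry. The record gives no insert, promoter or reporter, and the individual restriction sites are not annotated. A user clones a chosen element, such as a promoter, cDNA or shRNA cassette, into the MCS. The attL1/attR5 pair then fixes that element's position and orientation as the first module in a multi-fragment LR Clonase reaction. There it is joined to further entry clones carrying complementary att sites and transferred into a lentiviral destination vector. Although it is catalogued under mammalian expression, the plasmid itself carries no annotated mammalian regulatory or viral elements and serves purely as a cloning intermediate for building combinatorial lentiviral constructs.
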