Addgene plasmid #62084: pMuLE ENTR MCS L1-R5
Purpose: (Empty Backbone) MuLE (Multiple Lentiviral Expression) Entry vector containing a multiple cloning site. Compatible with MultiSite Gateway cloning
Depositing lab: Ian Frew. Depositing organization: University of Zurich. Publication: A versatile modular vector system for rapid combinatorial mammalian genetics. Albers J, Danzer C, Rechsteiner M, Lehmann H, Brandt LP, Hejhal T, Catalano A, Busenhart P, Goncalves AF, Brandt S, Bode PK, Bode-Lesniewska B, Wild PJ, Frew IJ. J Clin Invest. 2015 Mar 9. pii: 79743. doi: 10.1172/JCI79743. PubMed 25751063.
Backbone
  Vector backbone: N/A
  Vector type: Mammalian Expression ; MuLE Gateway Entry Vector
Growth in bacteria
  Bacterial resistance: Kanamycin, 50 μg/mL
  Growth temperature: 37°C
  Growth strain: DH5alpha
  Copy number: High Copy
Gene/Insert
  Gene/Insert name: None
Terms and licenses: Academic/Nonprofit Terms; Industry Terms: Not Available to Industry
How to cite: pMuLE ENTR MCS L1-R5 was a gift from Ian Frew (Addgene plasmid # 62084 ; http://n2t.net/addgene:62084 ; RRID:Addgene_62084)
