>Addgene plasmid #62084 | pMuLE ENTR MCS L1-R5 | addgene partial sequence | sequence record 103535 | M13-F20 5'-TGTAAAACGACGGCCAGT-3'
GACTGATAGTGACCTGTTCGTTGCAACAAATTGATGAGCAATGCTTTTTTATAATGCCAACTTTGTACAA
AAAAGCAGGCTGGAGACCCAAGCTTGGTACCGAGCTCGGATCCACTAGTAACGGCCGCCAGTGTGCTGGA
ATTCTGCAGATATCCATCACACTGGCGGC
