>Addgene plasmid #62084 | pMuLE ENTR MCS L1-R5 | addgene partial sequence | sequence record 103536 | M13-Rev 5'-CAGGAAACAGCTATGACC-3'
TGCAGTACAGGTCACTAATACCATCTAAGTAGTTGATTCATAGTGACTGGATATGTTGTGTTTTACAGTA
TTATGTAGTCTGTTTTTTATGCAAAATCTAATTTAATATATTGATATTTATATCATTTTACGTTTCTCGT
TCAACTTTTGTATACAAAGTTGTCCTCTAGATGCATGCTCGAGCGGCCGCCAGTGTGATGGATATCTGCA
GAATTCCAGCACACTGGCGGCCGTTACTAGTGGATCCGAGCTCGGTACCAAGCTTGGGTCTCCAGCCTGC
TTTTTTGTACAAAGTTGGCATTATAAAAAAGCATTGCTCATCAATTTGTTGCAACGAACAGGTCACTATC
AGTCAAAATAAAATCATTATTTGGGGCCCGAGCTTAAGACTGGCCGTCGTTTTACAACGTCGTGACTGGG
AAAACATCCATGCTAGCGTTAACGCGAGAGTAGGGAACTGCCAGGCATCAAATAAAACGAAAGGCTCAGT
CGGAAGACTGGGCCTTTCGTTTTATCTGTTGTTTGTCGGTGAACGCTCTCCTGAGTAGGACAAATCCGCC
GGGAGCGGATTTGAACGTTGTGAAGCAACGGCCCGGA
